Addgene plasmid #26336: pcDNA3.2/V5 mmu-mir-375
Depositing lab: David Bartel. Depositing organization: Whitehead Institute for Biomedical Research. Publication: Mammalian microRNAs: experimental evaluation of novel and previously annotated genes. Chiang HR, Schoenfeld LW, Ruby JG, Auyeung VC, Spies N, Baek D, Johnston WK, Russ C, Luo S, Babiarz JE, Blelloch R, Schroth GP, Nusbaum C, Bartel DP. Genes Dev. 2010 May 15. 24(10):992-1009. 10.1101/gad.1884710 PubMed 20413612.
Backbone
  Vector backbone: pcDNA3.2/V5-DEST
  Backbone manufacturer: Invitrogen
  Backbone size w/o insert (bp): 7711
  Vector type: Mammalian Expression
  Selectable markers: Neomycin (select with G418)
Growth in bacteria
  Bacterial resistance: Ampicillin, 100 μg/mL
  Growth temperature: 37°C
  Growth strain: DH5alpha
  Copy number: Unknown
Gene/Insert
  Gene/Insert name: mmu-mir-375 (alt names: mir 375; mir-375)
  Species: M. musculus (mouse)
  Insert size (bp): 352
  Entrez Gene: Mir375 (a.k.a. Mirn375, mir-375, mmu-mir-375)
  Cloning method: Gateway Cloning
  Sequencing primers: 5′ CMV-F; 3′ V5 reverse (5′-ACCGAGGAGAGGGTTAGGGAT-3′ )
Terms and licenses: Academic/Nonprofit Terms; Industry Terms: Not Available to Industry
Depositor comments: pre-miRNA hairpins and the surrounding regions were amplified from mouse BL6 genomic DNA using Pfu Polymerase and primers with Gateway (Invitrogen)- compatible ends designed to anneal about 100 nt upstream of and downstream from the miRNA hairpins. PCR products were inserted into Gateway vector pDONR221 and subsequently into pcDNA3.2/V5-DEST.
How to cite: pcDNA3.2/V5 mmu-mir-375 was a gift from David Bartel (Addgene plasmid # 26336 ; http://n2t.net/addgene:26336 ; RRID:Addgene_26336)
