[The description below was written by a language model from this plasmid's Addgene catalogue record.]
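Description:
pcDNA3.2/V5 mmu-mir-375 is a mammalian expression plasmid built on the commercial Gateway destination vector pcDNA3.2/V5-DEST (backbone listed at about 7.7 kb before insertion). It is propagated in standard E. coli cloning strains under ampicillin selection, and it carries a neomycin resistance marker so that transfected mammalian cells can be selected with G418. The record does not list the promoter explicitly, but the use of a CMV forward sequencing primer is consistent with the CMV immediate-early promoter that drives expression in pcDNA3-series vectors. The V5 reverse primer site reflects the C-terminal V5 epitope region of the backbone, which lies downstream of the insert and has no function here because the insert does not encode a protein.

The payload is a 352 bp fragment of mouse genomic DNA containing the mmu-mir-375 (Mir375) locus. According to the depositor comments, the pre-miRNA hairpin was amplified from BL6 mouse genomic DNA together with roughly 100 nt of flanking sequence on each side, using primers with Gateway-compatible ends. The product was recombined first into the entry vector pDONR221 and then transferred into the destination vector. Including the native flanks means the transcript resembles a short primary miRNA, which can be recognised and processed by the cell's own miRNA biogenesis machinery to yield the mature miRNA. The construct is suited to ectopic overexpression of miR-375 in cultured mammalian cells, and the associated publication concerns the experimental evaluation of novel and previously annotated mammalian miRNA genes, suggesting it was used to test whether this hairpin is authentically processed.
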