>Addgene plasmid #26336 | pcDNA3.2/V5 mmu-mir-375 | depositor partial sequence | sequence record 12420 | Author sequence
GCGGTGCTCAGGTGAGAGCGGCGGCTAGCGGGAGCGCTGTGCACTCGAGGAAGCTCATCCACCAGACACC
GCCGACGACTGCCGCCCGGCCCCGGGTCTTCCGCTCCGGCCCCGCGACGAGCCCCTCGCACAAACCGGAC
CTGAGCGTTTTGTTCGTTCGGCTCGCGTGAGGCAGGGGCGGCTTCTCAGCATCAGCCTTGGGGCCGGCCA
GATCGCCATGCAAACACCAGCCGCCGTCGCCACCGCCACCATATGGGTCGCAGAGACTGAGCACGGTCCC
CCCAGGGGGGAGACAACCGGTTCCCATCAGGCCCCGCCTGCCCTGCCCTCAGACTCTGAGCTGCCAGGCA
TA
