>Addgene plasmid #26336 | pcDNA3.2/V5 mmu-mir-375 | addgene partial sequence | sequence record 32488 | 26336 with CMV-F
TGGCTACTAGAGAACCCACTGCTTACTGGCTTATCGAAATTAATACGACTCACTATAGGGAGACCCAAGC
TGGCTAGTTAAGCTATCAACAAGTTTGTACAAAAAAGCAGGCTGCGGTGCTCAGGTGAGAGCGGCGGCTA
GCGGGAGCGCTGTGCACTCGAGGAAGCTCATCCACCAGACACCGCCGACGACTGCCGCCCGGCCCCGGGT
CTTCCGCTCCGGCCCCGCGACGAGCCCCTCGCACAAACCGGACCTGAGCGTTTTGTTCGTTCGGCTCGCG
TGAGGCAGGGGCGGCTTCTCAGCATCAGCCTTGGGGCCGGCCAGATCGCCATGCAAACACCAGCCGCCGT
CGCCACCGCCACCATATGGGTCGCAGAGACTGAGCACGGTCCCCCCAGGGGGGAGACAACCGGTTCCCAT
CAGGCCCCGCCTGCCCTGCCCTCAGACTCTGAGCTGCCAGGCATAACCCAGCTTTCTTGTACAAAGTGGT
TGATCTAGAGGGCCCGCGGTTCGAAGGTAAGCCTATCCCTAACCCTCTCCTCGGTCTCGATTCTACGCGT
ACCGGTTAGTAATGAGTTTAAACGGGGGAGGCTAACTGAAACACGGAAGGAGACAATACCGGAAGGAACC
CGCGCTATGACGGCAATAAAAAGACAGAATAAAACGCACGGGTGTTGGGTCGTTTGTTCATAAACGCGGG
GTTCGGTCCCAGGGCTGGCACTCTGTCGATACCCCACCGAGACCCCATTGGGGCCAATACGCCCGCGTTT
CTTCCTTTTCCCCACCCCACCCCCCAAGTTCGGGTGAAGGCCCAGGGCTCGCAGCCAACGTCGGGGCGGC
AGGCCCTGCCATAGCAGATCTGCGCAGCTGGGGCTCTAGGGGGTATCCCCACGCGCCCTGTAGCGGCGCA
TTAAGCGCGGCGGGTGTGGTGGTTACGCGCA
